>Addgene plasmid #103193 | LSB-hsa-miR-126-5p | depositor full sequence | sequence record 195435 | Full Sequence
AATTGAGGGGATAACGCAGGAAAGAACATGTGAGCAAAAGGCCAGCAAAAGGCCAGGAACCGTAAAAAGG
CCGCGTTGCTGGCGTTTTTCCATAGGCTCCGCCCCCCTGACGAGCATCACAAAAATCGACGCTCAAGTCA
GAGGTGGCGAAACCCGACAGGACTATAAAGATACCAGGCGTTTCCCCCTGGAAGCTCCCTCGTGCGCTCT
CCTGTTCCGACCCTGCCGCTTACCGGATACCTGTCCGCCTTTCTCCCTTCGGGAAGCGTGGCGCTTTCTC
ATAGCTCACGCTGTAGGTATCTCAGTTCGGTGTAGGTCGTTCGCTCCAAGCTGGGCTGTGTGCACGAACC
CCCCGTTCAGCCCGACCGCTGCGCCTTATCCGGTAACTATCGTCTTGAGTCCAACCCGGTAAGACACGAC
TTATCGCCACTGGCAGCAGCCACTGGTAACAGGATTAGCAGAGCGAGGTATGTAGGCGGTGCTACAGAGT
TCTTGAAGTGGTGGCCTAACTACGGCTACACTAGAAGAACAGTATTTGGTATCTGCGCTCTGCTGAAGCC
AGTTACCTTCGGAAAAAGAGTTGGTAGCTCTTGATCCGGCAAACAAACCACCGCTGGTAGCGGTGGTTTT
TTTGTTTGCAAGCAGCAGATTACGCGCAGAAAAAAAGGATCTCAAGAAGATCCTTTGATCTTTTCTACGG
GGTCTGACGCTCAGTGGAACGAAAACTCACGTTAAGGGATTTTGGTCATGAGATTATCAAAAAGGATCTT
CACCTAGATCCTTTTAAATTAAAAATGAAGTTTTAAATCAATCTAAAGTATATATGAGTAAACTTGGTCT
GACAGTTACCAATGCTTAATCAGTGAGGCACCTATCTCAGCGATCTGTCTATTTCGTTCATCCATAGTTG
CCTGACTCCCCGTCGTGTAGATAACTACGATACGGGAGGGCTTACCATCTGGCCCCAGTGCTGCAATGAT
ACCGCGAGAACCACGCTCACCGGCTCCAGATTTATCAGCAATAAACCAGCCAGCCGGAAGGGCCGAGCGC
AGAAGTGGTCCTGCAACTTTATCCGCCTCCATCCAGTCTATTAATTGTTGCCGGGAAGCTAGAGTAAGTA
GTTCGCCAGTTAATAGTTTGCGCAACGTTGTTGCCATTGCTACAGGCATCGTGGTGTCACGCTCGTCGTT
TGGTATGGCTTCATTCAGCTCCGGTTCCCAACGATCAAGGCGAGTTACATGATCCCCCATGTTGTGCAAA
AAAGCGGTTAGCTCCTTCGGTCCTCCGATCGTTGTCAGAAGTAAGTTGGCCGCAGTGTTATCACTCATGG
TTATGGCAGCACTGCATAATTCTCTTACTGTCATGCCATCCGTAAGATGCTTTTCTGTGACTGGTGAGTA
CTCAACCAAGTCATTCTGAGAATAGTGTATGCGGCGACCGAGTTGCTCTTGCCCGGCGTCAATACGGGAT
AATACCGCGCCACATAGCAGAACTTTAAAAGTGCTCATCATTGGAAAACGTTCTTCGGGGCGAAAACTCT
CAAGGATCTTACCGCTGTTGAGATCCAGTTCGATGTAACCCACTCGTGCACCCAACTGATCTTCAGCATC
TTTTACTTTCACCAGCGTTTCTGGGTGAGCAAAAACAGGAAGGCAAAATGCCGCAAAAAAGGGAATAAGG
GCGACACGGAAATGTTGAATACTCATACTCTTCCTTTTTCAATATTATTGAAGCATTTATCAGGGTTATT
GTCTCATGAGCGGATACATATTTGAATGTAGCTCCGAATTTCTCGAGGGCTTGTCGACGACGGCGGTCTC
CGTCGTCAGGATCATGAATTCGACCCGCCTGCCACCATGACCGAGTACAAGCCCACGGTGCGCCTCGCCA
CCCGCGACGACGTCCCCCGGGCCGTACGCACCCTCGCCGCCGCGTTCGCCGACTACCCCGCCACGCGCCA
CACCGTCGACCCGGACCGCCACATCGAGCGGGTCACCGAGCTGCAAGAACTCTTCCTCACGCGCGTCGGG
CTCGACATCGGCAAGGTGTGGGTCGCGGACGACGGCGCCGCGGTGGCGGTCTGGACCACGCCGGAGAGCG
TCGAAGCGGGGGCGGTGTTCGCCGAGATCGGCCCGCGCATGGCCGAGTTGAGCGGTTCCCGGCTGGCCGC
GCAGCAACAGATGGAAGGCCTCCTGGCGCCGCACCGGCCCAAGGAGCCCGCGTGGTTCCTGGCCACCGTC
GGCGTCTCGCCCGACCACCAGGGCAAGGGTCTGGGCAGCGCCGTCGTGCTCCCCGGAGTGGAGGCGGCCG
AGCGCGCCGGGGTGCCCGCCTTCCTGGAGACATCCGCGCCCCGCAACCTCCCCTTCTACGAGCGGCTCGG
CTTCACCGTCACCGCCGACGTCGAGGTGCCCGAAGGACCGCGCACCTGGTGCATGACCCGCAAGCCCGGT
GCCTGATACGCGTGAATTCACTCCTCAGGTGCAGGCTGCCTATCAGAAGGTGGTGGCTGGTGTGGCCAAT
GCCCTGGCTCACAAATACCACTGAGATCTTTTTCCCTCTGCCAAAAATTATGGGGACATCATGAAGCCCC
TTGAGCATCTGACTTCTGGCTAATAAAGGAAATTTATTTTCATTGCAATAGTGTGTTGGAATTTTTTGTG
TCTCTCACTCGGAAGGACATATGGGAGGGCAAATCATTTAAAACATCAGAATGAGTATTTGGTTTAGAGT
TTGGCAACATATGCCCATATGCTGGCTGCCATGAACAAAGGTTGGCTATAAAGAGGTCATCAGTATATGA
AACAGCCCCCTGCTGTCCATTCCTTATTCCATAGAAAAGCCTTGACTTGAGGTTAGATTTTTTTTATATT
TTGTTTTGTGTTATTTTTTTCTTTAACATCCCTAAAATTTTCCTTACATGTTTTACTAGCCAGATTTTTC
CTCCTCTCCTGACTACTCCCAGTCATAGCTGTCCCTCTTCTCTTATGGAGATCCCTCGACCTGCAGCCCA
AGCTTGAATTCTCTAGAATTACCCTGTTATCCCTATGCTTGGTTTACCGAGCTCTTATTGGTTTTCAAAC
TTCATTGACTGTGCCCAACGCGCCTGGGAGCTCACGGGGACAGCCCCCCCCCAAAGCCCCCAGGGATGTA
ATTACGTCCCTCCCCCGCTAGGGGGCAGCAGCGAGCCGCCCGGGGCTCCGCTCCGGTCCGGCGCTCCCCC
CGCATCCCCGAGCCGGCAGCGTGCGGGGACAGCCCGGGCACGGGGAAGGTGGCACGGGATCGCTTTCCTC
TGAACGCTTCTCGCTGCTCTTTGAGCCTGCAGACACCTGGGGGGATACGGGGAAAAAGCTAGGCTGAAAG
ACCGGTTCTTAGAATGACACGCGCCTGGGAGCTCACGGGGACAGCCCCCCCCCAAAGCCCCCAGGGATGT
AATTACGTCCCTCCCCCGCTAGGGGGCAGCAGCGAGCCGCCCGGGGCTCCGCTCCGGTCCGGCGCTCCCC
CCGCATCCCCGAGCCGGCAGCGTGCGGGGACAGCCCGGGCACGGGGAAGGTGGCACGGGATCGCTTTCCT
CTGAACGCTTCTCGCTGCTCTTTGAGCCTGCAGACACCTGGGGGGATACGGGGAAAAAGCTAACTTCTGA
GACGACAACTTTGTATAGAAAAGTTGGCTCCGAATTCGCCCTTGACAGCAGAGATCCAGTTTGGTTAATT
AATTGGCTCCGGTGCCCGTCAGTGGGCAGAGCGCACATCGCCCACAGTCCCCGAGAAGTTGTGGGGAGGG
GTCGGCAATTGAACCGGTGCCTAGAGAAGGTGGCGCGGGGTAAACTGGGAAAGTGATGTCGTGTACTGGC
TCCGCCTTTTTCCCGAGGGTGGGGGAGAACCGTATATAAGTGCAGTAGTCGCCGTGAACGTTCTTTTTCG
CAACGGGTTTGCCGCCAGAACACAGGTAAGTGCCGTGTGTGGTTCCCGCGGGCCTGGCCTCTTTACGGGT
TATGGCCCTTGCGTGCCTTGAATTACTTCCACCTGGCTGCAGTACGTGATTCTTGATCCCGAGCTTCGGG
TTGGAAGTGGGTGGGAGAGTTCGAGGCCTTGCGCTTAAGGAGCCCCTTCGCCTCGTGCTTGAGTTGAGGC
CTGGCCTGGGCGCTGGGGCCGCCGCGTGCGAATCTGGTGGCACCTTCGCGCCTGTCTCGCTGCTTTCGAT
AAGTCTCTAGCCATTTAAAATTTTTGATGACCTGCTGCGACGCTTTTTTTCTGGCAAGATAGTCTTGTAA
ATGCGGGCCAAGATCTGCACACTGGTATTTCGGTTTTTGGGGCCGCGGGCGGCGACGGGGCCCGTGCGTC
CCAGCGCACATGTTCGGCGAGGCGGGGCCTGCGAGCGCGGCCACCGAGAATCGGACGGGGGTAGTCTCAA
GCTGGCCGGCCTGCTCTGGTGCCTGGCCTCGCGCCGCCGTGTATCGCCCCGCCCTGGGCGGCAAGGCTGG
CCCGGTCGGCACCAGTTGCGTGAGCGGAAAGATGGCCGCTTCCCGGCCCTGCTGCAGGGAGCTCAAAATG
GAGGACGCGGCGCTCGGGAGAGCGGGCGGGTGAGTCACCCACACAAAGGAAAAGGGCCTTTCCGTCCTCA
GCCGTCGCTTCATGTGACTCCACGGAGTACCGGGCGCCGTCCAGGCACCTCGATTAGTTCTCGAGCTTTT
GGAGTACGTCGTCTTTAGGTTGGGGGGAGGGGTTTTATGCGATGGAGTTTCCCCACACTGAGTGGGTGGA
GACTGAAGTTAGGCCAGCTTGGCACTTGATGTAATTCTCCTTGGAATTTGCCCTTTTTGAGTTTGGATCT
TGGTTCATTCTCAAGCCTCAGACAGTGGTTCAAAGTTTTTTTCTTCCATTTCAGGTGTCGTGAGAAGGGC
GAATTCGACCCAAGTTTGTACAAAAAAGCAGGCTGGATCCAGGTGCCACCATGGTGAGCGAGCTGATTAA
GGAGAACATGCACATGAAGCTGTACATGGAGGGCACCGTGAACAACCACCACTTCAAGTGCACATCCGAG
GGCGAAGGCAAGCCCTACGAGGGCACCCAGACCATGAGAATCAAGGCGGTCGAGGGCGGCCCTCTCCCCT
TCGCCTTCGACATCCTGGCTACCAGCTTCATGTACGGCAGCAAAACCTTCATCAACCACACCCAGGGCAT
CCCCGACTTCTTTAAGCAGTCCTTCCCCGAGGGCTTCACATGGGAGAGAGTCACCACATACGAAGATGGG
GGCGTGCTGACCGCTACCCAGGACACCAGCCTCCAGGACGGCTGCCTCATCTACAACGTCAAGATCAGAG
GGGTGAACTTCCCATCCAACGGCCCTGTGATGCAGAAGAAAACACTCGGCTGGGAGGCCTCCACCGAGAC
ACTGTACCCCGCTGACGGCGGCCTGGAAGGCAGAGCCGACATGGCCCTGAAGCTCGTGGGCGGGGGCCAC
CTGATCTGCAACCTTAAGACCACATACAGATCCAAGAAACCCGCTAAGAACCTCAAGATGCCCGGCGTCT
ACTATGTGGACAGGAGACTGGAAAGAATCAAGGAGGCCGACAAAGAGACATACGTCGAGCAGCACGAGGT
GGCTGTGGCCAGATACTGCGACCTCCCTAGCAAACTGGGGCACAAACTTAATTGAGAATTCTACCACCCA
GCTTTCTTGTACAAAGTGGTACGTCTCAAGACCAGAGGTCTCTGCTTGGATACTGCGCGTACCAAAAGTA
ATAATGCGCGTACCAAAAGTAATAATGCGCGTACCAAAAGTAATAATGCGCGTACCAAAAGTAATAATGC
AACCAGAAGAGACCTGTGCTTCACTCCTCAGGTGCAGGCTGCCTATCAGAAGGTGGTGGCTGGTGTGGCC
AATGCCCTGGCTCACAAATACCACTGAGATCTTTTTCCCTCTGCCAAAAATTATGGGGACATCATGAAGC
CCCTTGAGCATCTGACTTCTGGCTAATAAAGGAAATTTATTTTCATTGCAATAGTGTGTTGGAATTTTTT
GTGTCTCTCACTCGGAAGGACATATGGGAGGGCAAATCATTTAAAACATCAGAATGAGTATTTGGTTTAG
AGTTTGGCAACATATGCCCATATGCTGGCTGCCATGAACAAAGGTTGGCTATAAAGAGGTCATCAGTATA
TGAAACAGCCCCCTGCTGTCCATTCCTTATTCCATAGAAAAGCCTTGACTTGAGGTTAGATTTTTTTTAT
ATTTTGTTTTGTGTTATTTTTTTCTTTAACATCCCTAAAATTTTCCTTACATGTTTTACTAGCCAGATTT
TTCCTCCTCTCCTGACTACTCCCAGTCATAGCTGTCCCTCTTCTCTTATGGAGATCCCGAGCGGTGCGTT
TTTATGCTTGTAGTATTGTATAATGTTTTTAAGATCCAAGCTTCTGACCTCTTCTCTTCCTCCCACAGGG
CCTCGAGACAATTGCATCGATGGTACCAGTGAAAGTCTGCAATGAATTCGAGTTGGCGCGCCTGTCATTC
TAAATCTCTCTTTCAGCCTAAAGCTTTTTCCCCGTATCCCCCCAGGTGTCTGCAGGCTCAAAGAGCAGCG
AGAAGCGTTCAGAGGAAAGCGATCCCGTGCCACCTTCCCCGTGCCCGGGCTGTCCCCGCACGCTGCCGGC
TCGGGGATGCGGGGGGAGCGCCGGACCGGAGCGGAGCCCCGGGCGGCTCGCTGCTGCCCCCTAGCGGGGG
AGGGACGTAATTACATCCCTGGGGGCTTTGGGAGGGGGCTGTCCCCGTGAGCTCCCAGGCGCGCCTGTCA
TTCTAAATCTCTCTTTCAGCCTAAAGCTTTTTCCCCGTATCCCCCCAGGTGTCTGCAGGCTCAAAGAGCA
GCGAGAAGCGTTCAGAGGAAAGCGATCCCGTGCCACCTTCCCCGTGCCCGGGCTGTCCCCGCACGCTGCC
GGCTCGGGGATGCGGGGGGAGCGCCGGACCGGAGCGGAGCCCCGGGCGGCTCGCTGCTGCCCCCTAGCGG
GGGAGGGACGTAATTACATCCCTGGGGGCTTTGGGGGGGGGCTGTCCCCGTGAGCTCCCAGGCGCGCCAA
CTCGGTACCGTATCGATGTCGACGTTAACGCTAGTGATATCAACTTTGTATAGAAAAGTTGGCTCCGAAT
TCGCCCTTGACAGCAGAGATCCAGTTTGGTTAATTAATTGGCTCCGGTGCCCGTCAGTGGGCAGAGCGCA
CATCGCCCACAGTCCCCGAGAAGTTGTGGGGAGGGGTCGGCAATTGAACCGGTGCCTAGAGAAGGTGGCG
CGGGGTAAACTGGGAAAGTGATGTCGTGTACTGGCTCCGCCTTTTTCCCGAGGGTGGGGGAGAACCGTAT
ATAAGTGCAGTAGTCGCCGTGAACGTTCTTTTTCGCAACGGGTTTGCCGCCAGAACACAGGTAAGTGCCG
TGTGTGGTTCCCGCGGGCCTGGCCTCTTTACGGGTTATGGCCCTTGCGTGCCTTGAATTACTTCCACCTG
GCTGCAGTACGTGATTCTTGATCCCGAGCTTCGGGTTGGAAGTGGGTGGGAGAGTTCGAGGCCTTGCGCT
TAAGGAGCCCCTTCGCCTCGTGCTTGAGTTGAGGCCTGGCCTGGGCGCTGGGGCCGCCGCGTGCGAATCT
GGTGGCACCTTCGCGCCTGTCTCGCTGCTTTCGATAAGTCTCTAGCCATTTAAAATTTTTGATGACCTGC
TGCGACGCTTTTTTTCTGGCAAGATAGTCTTGTAAATGCGGGCCAAGATCTGCACACTGGTATTTCGGTT
TTTGGGGCCGCGGGCGGCGACGGGGCCCGTGCGTCCCAGCGCACATGTTCGGCGAGGCGGGGCCTGCGAG
CGCGGCCACCGAGAATCGGACGGGGGTAGTCTCAAGCTGGCCGGCCTGCTCTGGTGCCTGGCCTCGCGCC
GCCGTGTATCGCCCCGCCCTGGGCGGCAAGGCTGGCCCGGTCGGCACCAGTTGCGTGAGCGGAAAGATGG
CCGCTTCCCGGCCCTGCTGCAGGGAGCTCAAAATGGAGGACGCGGCGCTCGGGAGAGCGGGCGGGTGAGT
CACCCACACAAAGGAAAAGGGCCTTTCCGTCCTCAGCCGTCGCTTCATGTGACTCCACGGAGTACCGGGC
GCCGTCCAGGCACCTCGATTAGTTCTCGAGCTTTTGGAGTACGTCGTCTTTAGGTTGGGGGGAGGGGTTT
TATGCGATGGAGTTTCCCCACACTGAGTGGGTGGAGACTGAAGTTAGGCCAGCTTGGCACTTGATGTAAT
TCTCCTTGGAATTTGCCCTTTTTGAGTTTGGATCTTGGTTCATTCTCAAGCCTCAGACAGTGGTTCAAAG
TTTTTTTCTTCCATTTCAGGTGTCGTGAGAAGGGCGAATTCGACCCAAGTTTGTACAAAAAAGCAGGCTC
GCCACCATGGTGAGCAAGGGCGAGGAGCTGTTCACCGGGGTGGTGCCCATCCTGGTCGAGCTGGACGGCG
ACGTAAACGGCCACAAGTTCAGCGTGAGGGGCGAGGGCGAGGGCGATGCCACCAACGGCAAGCTGACCCT
GAAGTTCATCTGCACCACCGGCAAGCTGCCCGTGCCCTGGCCCACCCTCGTGACCACCCTGAGCCACGGC
GTGCAGTGCTTCGCCCGCTACCCCGACCACATGAAGCAGCACGACTTCTTCAAGTCCGCCATGCCCGAAG
GCTACGTCCAGGAGCGCACCATCTTCTTCAAGGACGACGGCACCTACAAGACCCGCGCCGAGGTGAAGTT
CGAGGGCGACACCCTAGTGAACCGCATCGAGCTGAAGGGCGTCGACTTCAAGGAGGACGGCAACATCCTG
GGGCACAAGCTGGAGTACAACTTCAACAGCCACAACATCTATATCATGGCCGTCAAGCAGAAGAACGGCA
TCAAGGTGAACTTCAAGATCCGCCACAACGTGGAGGACGGCAGCGTGCAGCTCGCCGACCACTACCAGCA
GAACACCCCCATCGGCGACGGCCCCGTGCTGCTGCCCGACAGCCACTACCTGAGCACCCAGTCCGTGCTG
AGCAAAGACCCCAACGAGAAGCGCGATCACATGGTCCTGCTGGAGTTCCGCACCGCCGCCGGGATCACTC
TCGGCATGGACGAGCTGTACAAGTAATACCACCCAGCTTTCTTGTACAAAGTGGTACGCGTGAATTCACT
CCTCAGGTGCAGGCTGCCTATCAGAAGGTGGTGGCTGGTGTGGCCAATGCCCTGGCTCACAAATACCACT
GAGATCTTTTTCCCTCTGCCAAAAATTATGGGGACATCATGAAGCCCCTTGAGCATCTGACTTCTGGCTA
ATAAAGGAAATTTATTTTCATTGCAATAGTGTGTTGGAATTTTTTGTGTCTCTCACTCGGAAGGACATAT
GGGAGGGCAAATCATTTAAAACATCAGAATGAGTATTTGGTTTAGAGTTTGGCAACATATGCCCATATGC
TGGCTGCCATGAACAAAGGTTGGCTATAAAGAGGTCATCAGTATATGAAACAGCCCCCTGCTGTCCATTC
CTTATTCCATAGAAAAGCCTTGACTTGAGGTTAGATTTTTTTTATATTTTGTTTTGTGTTATTTTTTTCT
TTAACATCCCTAAAATTTTCCTTACATGTTTTACTAGCCAGATTTTTCCTCCTCTCCTGACTACTCCCAG
TCATAGCTGTCCCTCTTCTCTTATGGAGATCCCTCGACCTGCAGCCCAAGCTTGGCGTAATCATGGTCAT
AGCTGTTTCCTGTGTGAAATTGTTATCCGCTCACAATTCCACACAACATACGAGCCGGAAGCATAAAGTG
TAAAGCCTGGGGTGCCTAATGAGTGAGCTAACTCACATTAATTGCGTTGCGCTCACTGCCCGCTTTCCAG
TCGGGAAACCTGTCGTGCCAGCGGATCGACAGTACTAAGCTTGGTCTAATACCCAATCTCTCGTCTTATC
CAGATGTTTTATACGCCTCTGGCCCGTGTCTCAAAATCTCTGATGTTACATTGCACAAGATAAAATAATA
TCATCATGAACAATAAAACTGTCTGCTTACATAAACAGTAATACAAGGGGTGTTATGAGCCATATTCAAC
GGGAAACGTCGAGGCCGCGATTAAATTCCAACATGGATGCTGATTTATATGGGTATAAATGGGCTCGCGA
TAATGTCGGGCAATCAGGTGCGACAATCTATCGCTTGTATGGGAAGCCCGATGCGCCAGAGTTGTTTCTG
AAACATGGCAAAGGTAGCGTTGCCAATGATGTTACAGATGAGATGGTCAGACTAAACTGGCTGACGGAAT
TTATGCCTCTTCCGACCATCAAGCATTTTATCCGTACTCCTGATGATGCATGGTTACTCACCACTGCGAT
CCCCGGAAAAACAGCATTCCAGGTATTAGAAGAATATCCTGATTCAGGTGAAAATATTGTTGATGCGCTG
GCAGTGTTCCTGCGCCGGTTGCATTCGATTCCTGTTTGTAATTGTCCTTTTAACAGCGATCGCGTATTTC
GTCTCGCTCAGGCGCAATCACGAATGAATAACGGTTTGGTTGATGCGAGTGATTTTGATGACGAGCGTAA
TGGCTGGCCTGTTGAACAAGTCTGGAAAGAAATGCATAAACTTTTGCCATTCTCACCGGATTCAGTCGTC
ACTCATGGTGATTTCTCACTTGATAACCTTATTTTTGACGAGGGGAAATTAATAGGTTGTATTGATGTTG
GACGAGTCGGAATCGCAGACCGATACCAGGATCTTGCCATCCTATGGAACTGCCTCGGTGAGTTTTCTCC
TTCATTACAGAAACGGCTTTTTCAAAAATATGGTATTGATAATCCTGATATGAATAAATTGCAGTTTCAT
TTGATGCTCGATGAGTTTTTCTAATCAGAATTGGTTAATTGGTTGTAACACTGGCAGAGCATTACGCTGA
CTTGACGGGACGGCGCAAGCTCATGACCAAAATCCCTTAACGTGAGTTACGCGTCGTTCCACTGAGCGTC
AGAGGTATCACTAGTATTACAGAGGTAAGTTATAACAGTCGCCTAACCC
Features (pLannotate 1.2.2; 28 found; start..end, strand, type, name):
     87..675     -  rep_origin     ori: high-copy-number ColE1/pMB1/pBR322/pUC origin of replication
    846..1706    -  CDS            AmpR: β-lactamase; bla; confers resistance to ampicillin, carbenicillin, and related antibiotics
   1707..1778    -  promoter       AmpR promoter: bla
   1857..2456    +  CDS            PuroR: puromycin N-acetyltransferase; pac from Streptomyces alboniger; confers resistance to puromycin
   2461..2541    +  CDS            HBB (fragment): HBB_PONPY - Experimental evidence at transcript level: Swiss-Prot protein existence level 2. Involved in oxygen transport from the lung to the various peripheral tissues. From Pongo pygmaeus (Bornean orangutan).
   2612..2667    +  polyA_signal   β-globin poly(A) signal: rabbit β-globin polyadenylation signal (Gil and Proudfoot, 1987)
   3646..3666    +  protein_bind   attB4: mutant version of attB; core recombination site for the Gateway® BP reaction BP Clonase™
   3734..3945    +  promoter       EF-1α core promoter: core promoter for human elongation factor EF-1α
   3946..4884    +  intron         EF-1α intron A: intron upstream of the start codon of human EF-1α
   4911..4931    +  protein_bind   attB1: mutant version of attB; core recombination site for the Gateway® BP reaction BP Clonase™
   4951..5646    +  CDS            mKate2: mKate2 is a basic (constitutively fluorescent) red fluorescent protein published in 2009, derived from Entacmaea quadricolor. It is reported to be a rapidly-maturing monomer with moderate acid sensitivity.
   5666..5690    -  protein_bind   attB2: mutant version of attB; recombination site for the Gateway® BP reaction BP Clonase™
   5830..5904    +  CDS            HBB (fragment): HBB_PONPY - Experimental evidence at transcript level: Swiss-Prot protein existence level 2. Involved in oxygen transport from the lung to the various peripheral tissues. From Pongo pygmaeus (Bornean orangutan).
   5975..6030    +  polyA_signal   β-globin poly(A) signal: rabbit β-globin polyadenylation signal (Gil and Proudfoot, 1987)
   6414..6439    +  misc_feature   SA: splice acceptor site
   7111..7131    +  protein_bind   attB4: mutant version of attB; core recombination site for the Gateway® BP reaction BP Clonase™
   7199..7410    +  promoter       EF-1α core promoter: core promoter for human elongation factor EF-1α
   7411..8349    +  intron         EF-1α intron A: intron upstream of the start codon of human EF-1α
   8376..8396    +  protein_bind   attB1: mutant version of attB; core recombination site for the Gateway® BP reaction BP Clonase™
   8407..9123    +  CDS            EBFP2: EBFP2 is a basic (constitutively fluorescent) blue fluorescent protein published in 2007, derived from Aequorea victoria. It is reported to be a rapidly-maturing monomer with moderate acid sensitivity.
   9131..9155    -  protein_bind   attB2: mutant version of attB; recombination site for the Gateway® BP reaction BP Clonase™
   9159..9239    +  CDS            HBB (fragment): HBB_PONPY - Experimental evidence at transcript level: Swiss-Prot protein existence level 2. Involved in oxygen transport from the lung to the various peripheral tissues. From Pongo pygmaeus (Bornean orangutan).
   9310..9365    +  polyA_signal   β-globin poly(A) signal: rabbit β-globin polyadenylation signal (Gil and Proudfoot, 1987)
   9748..9770    -  protein_bind   lac operator (fragment): The lac repressor binds to the lac operator to inhibit transcription in E. coli. This inhibition can be relieved by adding lactose or isopropyl-β-D-thiogalactopyranoside (IPTG). lac repressor encoded by lacI
   9774..9804    -  promoter       lac promoter: promoter for the E. coli lac operon
   9819..9840    -  protein_bind   CAP binding site: CAP binding activates transcription in the presence of cAMP. E. coli catabolite activator protein
   9853..9892    -  CDS            lacI (fragment): lac repressor; lacI; The lac repressor binds to the lac operator to inhibit transcription in E. coli. This inhibition can be relieved by adding lactose or isopropyl-β-D-thiogalactopyranoside (IPTG).
  10065..10874   +  CDS            KanR: aminoglycoside phosphotransferase; aph(3')-Ia; confers resistance to kanamycin in bacteria or G418 (Geneticin®) in eukaryotes
