[The description below was written by a language model from this plasmid's Addgene catalogue record and pLannotate feature annotations shown in this document.]
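Description:
LSB-hsa-miR-126-5p is an 11 kb mammalian expression plasmid built on the Low Sensor Backbone (LSB), designed as a two-colour fluorescent sensor of microRNA activity in human cells. It replicates in E. coli from a high-copy ColE1/pUC-type origin and carries both an ampicillin (β-lactamase) and a kanamycin (aminoglycoside phosphotransferase) resistance gene, with both antibiotics listed for selection. A puromycin N-acetyltransferase coding sequence followed by a rabbit β-globin polyadenylation signal is also present for selection in mammalian cells. No dedicated promoter for it is annotated in the feature table.

The payload consists of two parallel transcription units, each driven by the human EF-1α core promoter with its intron A and terminated by a rabbit β-globin poly(A) signal. Both units are flanked by Gateway attB4, attB1 and attB2 scars that reflect modular assembly. The first unit encodes the red fluorescent protein mKate2, and according to the record a target site for hsa-miR-126-5p sits in its 3' UTR. The target itself is not annotated as a feature, but would lie in the unannotated stretch between the mKate2 coding sequence and the poly(A) signal. The second unit encodes the blue protein EBFP2 without a miRNA target and serves as an internal reference for transfection and expression level. When miR-126-5p is active in a cell, the mKate2 transcript is repressed, so the drop in mKate2 relative to EBFP2 fluorescence reports miRNA activity.

The depositor notes that the repeated poly(A) elements make the plasmid inherently unstable. The physical plasmid also differs slightly from the deposited sequence, including short insertions flanking the puromycin gene that do not impair selection.
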