Addgene plasmid #103193: LSB-hsa-miR-126-5p
Purpose: Used to sense miRNA activity using fluorescence based tools. hsa-miR-126-5p target in 3' UTR of of mKate. miRNA activity can be measured by the repression of mKate2 relative to EBFP2 fluorescent proteins . Plasmid is inherently unstable; please see Depositor Comments
Depositing lab: Ron Weiss. Depositing organization: Massachusetts Institute of Technology. Publication: A mixed antagonistic/synergistic miRNA repression model enables accurate predictions of multi-input miRNA sensor activity. Gam JJ, Babb J, Weiss R. Nat Commun. 2018 Jun 22;9(1):2430. doi: 10.1038/s41467-018-04575-0. PubMed 29934631.
Backbone
  Vector backbone: Low Sensor Backbone (LSB)
  Vector type: Mammalian Expression, Synthetic Biology
Growth in bacteria
  Bacterial resistance: Ampicillin and Kanamycin, 100 & 50 μg/mL
  Growth temperature: 30°C
  Growth strain: NEB Stable
  Copy number: High Copy
Gene/Insert
  Gene/Insert name: hsa-miR-126-5p target
  Species: H. sapiens (human)
  Entrez Gene: MIR126 (a.k.a. MIRN126, miRNA126, mir-126)
  Promoter: EF-1a
  Cloning method: Gibson Cloning
Terms and licenses: Academic/Nonprofit Terms; Industry Terms: Not Available to Industry
Depositor comments: Please note that this plasmid is inherently unstable due to a repeating poly A element. We recommend performing a diagnostic digest on multiple colonies upon receipt. The depositors would like to note the presence of several discrepancies between the depositor sequence and physical plasmid sequence. In particular, the sequences upstream and downstream of the puromycin coding region have 10 bp insertions which do not affect the ability to perform puromycin selection. The sequences for those regions within the physical plasmids are as follows: Upstream of Puro: GAATTCGACCGCCTGTCTCAAGGTGCCACC; Downstream of Puro: GCTTTGAGACTACGCGTGAATTCACTCCTC.
How to cite: LSB-hsa-miR-126-5p was a gift from Ron Weiss (Addgene plasmid # 103193 ; http://n2t.net/addgene:103193 ; RRID:Addgene_103193)
