>Addgene plasmid #103193 | LSB-hsa-miR-126-5p | depositor partial sequence | sequence record 195436 | hsa-miR-126-5p target
CGCGTACCAAAAGTAATAATG
