>Addgene plasmid #103193 | LSB-hsa-miR-126-5p | addgene partial sequence | sequence record 237634 | mKate2-F 5'-ACCCGCTAAGAACCTCAAGA-3'
TCAAGGAGGCCGACAAAGAGACATACGTCGAGCAGCACGAGGTGGCTGTGGCCAGATACTGCGACCTCCC
TAGCAAACTGGGGCACAAACTTAATTGAGAATTCTACCACCCAGCTTTCTTGTACAAAGTGGTACGTCTC
AAGACCAGAGGTCTCTGCTTGGATACTGCGCGTACCAAAAGTAATAATGCGCGTACCAAAAGTAATAATG
CGCGTACCAAAAGTAATAATGCGCGTACCAAAAGTAATAATGCAACCAGAAGAGACCTGTGCTTCACTCC
TCAGGTGCAGGCTGCCTATCAGAAGGTGGTGGCTGGTGTGGCC
